>Addgene plasmid #135935 | pWXLd-RIEP-GpNLuc | addgene full sequence | sequence record 275941 | Addgene NGS Result
TGGAAGGGCTAATTCACTCCCAAAGAAGACAAGATATCCTTGATCTGTGGATCTACCACACACAAGGCTA
CTTCCCTGATTAGCAGAACTACACACCAGGGCCAGGGGTCAGATATCCACTGACCTTTGGATGGTGCTAC
AAGCTAGTACCAGTTGAGCCAGATAAGGTAGAAGAGGCCAATAAAGGAGAGAACACCAGCTTGTTACACC
CTGTGAGCCTGCATGGGATGGATGACCCGGAGAGAGAAGTGTTAGAGTGGAGGTTTGACAGCCGCCTAGC
ATTTCATCACGTGGCCCGAGAGCTGCATCCGGAGTACTTCAAGAACTGCTGATATCGAGCTTGCTACAAG
GGACTTTCCGCTGGGGACTTTCCAGGGAGGCGTGGCCTGGGCGGGACTGGGGAGTGGCGAGCCCTCAGAT
CCTGCATATAAGCAGCTGCTTTTTGCCTGTACTGGGTCTCTCTGGTTAGACCAGATCTGAGCCTGGGAGC
TCTCTGGCTAACTAGGGAACCCACTGCTTAAGCCTCAATAAAGCTTGCCTTGAGTGCTTCAAGTAGTGTG
TGCCCGTCTGTTGTGTGACTCTGGTAACTAGAGATCCCTCAGACCCTTTTAGTCAGTGTGGAAAATCTCT
AGCAGTGGCGCCCGAACAGGGACTTGAAAGCGAAAGGGAAACCAGAGGAGCTCTCTCGACGCAGGACTCG
GCTTGCTGAAGCGCGCACGGCAAGAGGCGAGGGGCGGCGACTGGTGAGTACGCCAAAAATTTTGACTAGC
GGAGGCTAGAAGGAGAGAGATGGGTGCGAGAGCGTCAGTATTAAGCGGGGGAGAATTAGATCGCGATGGG
AAAAAATTCGGTTAAGGCCAGGGGGAAAGAAAAAATATAAATTAAAACATATAGTATGGGCAAGCAGGGA
GCTAGAACGATTCGCAGTTAATCCTGGCCTGTTAGAAACATCAGAAGGCTGTAGACAAATACTGGGACAG
CTACAACCATCCCTTCAGACAGGATCAGAAGAACTTAGATCATTATATAATACAGTAGCAACCCTCTATT
GTGTGCATCAAAGGATAGAGATAAAAGACACCAAGGAAGCTTTAGACAAGATAGAGGAAGAGCAAAACAA
AAGTAAGACCACCGCACAGCAAGCGGCCGCTGATCTTCAGACCTGGAGGAGGAGATATGAGGGACAATTG
GAGAAGTGAATTATATAAATATAAAGTAGTAAAAATTGAACCATTAGGAGTAGCACCCACCAAGGCAAAG
AGAAGAGTGGTGCAGAGAGAAAAAAGAGCAGTGGGAATAGGAGCTTTGTTCCTTGGGTTCTTGGGAGCAG
CAGGAAGCACTATGGGCGCAGCGTCAATGACGCTGACGGTACAGGCCAGACAATTATTGTCTGGTATAGT
GCAGCAGCAGAACAATTTGCTGAGGGCTATTGAGGCGCAACAGCATCTGTTGCAACTCACAGTCTGGGGC
ATCAAGCAGCTCCAGGCAAGAATCCTGGCTGTGGAAAGATACCTAAAGGATCAACAGCTCCTGGGGATTT
GGGGTTGCTCTGGAAAACTCATTTGCACCACTGCTGTGCCTTGGAATGCTAGTTGGAGTAATAAATCTCT
GGAACAGATTTGGAATCACACGACCTGGATGGAGTGGGACAGAGAAATTAACAATTACACAAGCTTAATA
CACTCCTTAATTGAAGAATCGCAAAACCAGCAAGAAAAGAATGAACAAGAATTATTGGAATTAGATAAAT
GGGCAAGTTTGTGGAATTGGTTTAACATAACAAATTGGCTGTGGTATATAAAATTATTCATAATGATAGT
AGGAGGCTTGGTAGGTTTAAGAATAGTTTTTGCTGTACTTTCTATAGTGAATAGAGTTAGGCAGGGATAT
TCACCATTATCGTTTCAGACCCACCTCCCAACCCCGAGGGGACCCGACAGGCCCGAAGGAATAGAAGAAG
AAGGTGGAGAGAGAGACAGAGACAGATCCATTCGATTAGTGAACGGATCTCGACGGTATCGATCACGAGA
CTAGCCTCGACCATCGATGTCGAACGCGTTCGACGATAAGCTTTGCAAAGATGGATAAAGTTTTAAACAG
AGAGGAATCTTTGCAGCTAATGGACCTTCTAGGTCTTGAAAGGAGTGGGAATTGGCTCCGGTGCCCGTCA
GTGGGCAGAGCGCACATCGCCCACAGTCCCCGAGAAGTTGGGGGGAGGGGTCGGCAATTGAACCGGTGCC
TAGAGAAGGTGGCGCGGGGTAAACTGGGAAAGTGATGTCGTGTACTGGCTCCGCCTTTTTCCCGAGGGTG
GGGGAGAACCGTATATAAGTGCAGTAGTCGCCGTGAACGTTCTTTTTCGCAACGGGTTTGCCGCCAGAAC
ACAGGTAAGTGCCGTGTGTGGTTCCCGCGGGCCTGGCCTCTTTACGGGTTATGGCCCTTGCGTGCCTTGA
ATTACTTCCACCTGGCTGCAGTACGTGATTCTTGATCCCGAGCTTCGGGTTGGAAGTGGGTGGGAGAGTT
CGAGGCCTTGCGCTTAAGGAGCCCCTTCGCCTCGTGCTTGAGTTGAGGCCTGGCCTGGGCGCTGGGGCCG
CCGCGTGCGAATCTGGTGGCACCTTCGCGCCTGTCTCGCTGCTTTCGATAAGTCTCTAGCCATTTAAAAT
TTTTGATGACCTGCTGCGACGCTTTTTTTCTGGCAAGATAGTCTTGTAAATGCGGGCCAAGATCTGCACA
CTGGTATTTCGGTTTTTGGGGCCGCGGGCGGCGACGGGGCCCGTGCGTCCCAGCGCACATGTTCGGCGAG
GCGGGGCCTGCGAGCGCGGCCACCGAGAATCGGACGGGGGTAGTCTCAAGCTGGCCGGCCTGCTCTGGTG
CCTGGCCTCGCGCCGCCGTGTATCGCCCCGCCCTGGGCGGCAAGGCTGGCCCGGTCGGCACCAGTTGCGT
GAGCGGAAAGATGGCCGCTTCCCGGCCCTGCTGCAGGGAGCTCAAAATGGAGGACGCGGCGCTCGGGAGA
GCGGGCGGGTGAGTCACCCACACAAAGGAAAAGGGCCTTTCCGTCCTCAGCCGTCGCTTCATGTGACTCC
ACGGAGTACCGGGCGCCGTCCAGGCACCTCGATTAGTTCTCGAGCTTTTGGAGTACGTCGTCTTTAGGTT
GGGGGGAGGGGTTTTATGCGATGGAGTTTCCCCACACTGAGTGGGTGGAGACTGAAGTTAGGCCAGCTTG
GCACTTGATGTAATTCTCCTTGGAATTTGCCCTTTTTGAGTTTGGATCTTGGTTCATTCTCAAGCCTCAG
ACAGTGGTTCAAAGTTTTTTTCTTCCATTTCAGGTGTCGTGAGGAATTTCGACATTTAAATTTAATTAAT
CTCGACGGTATCGGTTAACTTTTAAAAGAAAAGGGGGGATTGGGGGGTACAGTGCAGGGGAAAGAATAGT
AGACATAATAGCAACAGACATACAAACTAAAGAATTACAAAAACAAATTACAAAAATTCAAAATTTTATC
GATCACGAGACTAGCCTCGAGGTTTAAACTACGGGATCAAACATGGTGAGCAAGGGCGAGGAGCTGTTCA
CCGGGGTGGTGCCCATCCTGGTCGAGCTGGACGGCGACGTAAACGGCCACAAGTTCAGCGTGTCCGGCGA
GGGCGAGGGCGATGCCACCTACGGCAAGCTGACCCTGAAGTTCATCTGCACCACCGGCAAGCTGCCCGTG
CCCTGGCCCACCCTCGTGACCACCCTGACCTACGGCGTGCAGTGCTTCAGCCGCTACCCCGACCACATGA
AGCAGCACGACTTCTTCAAGTCCGCCATGCCCGAAGGCTACGTCCAGGAGCGCACCATCTTCTTCAAGGA
CGACGGCAACTACAAGACCCGCGCCGAGGTGAAGTTCGAGGGCGACACCCTGGTGAACCGCATCGAGCTG
AAGGGCATCGACTTCAAGGAGGACGGCAACATCCTGGGGCACAAGCTGGAGTACAACTACAACAGCCACA
ACGTCTATATCATGGCCGACAAGCAGAAGAACGGCATCAAGGTGAACTTCAAGATCCGCCACAACATCGA
GGACGGCAGCGTGCAGCTCGCCGACCACTACCAGCAGAACACCCCCATCGGCGACGGCCCCGTGCTGCTG
CCCGACAACCACTACCTGAGCACCCAGTCCGCCCTGAGCAAAGACCCCAACGAGAAGCGCGATCACATGG
TCCTGCTGGAGTTCGTGACCGCCGCCGGGATCACTCTCGGCATGGACGAGCTGTACAAGGATATCTCCGG
AGGTATGGTCTTCACACTCGAAGATTTCGTTGGGGACTGGCGACAGACAGCCGGCTACAACCTGGACCAA
GTCCTTGAACAGGGAGGTGTGTCCAGTTTGTTTCAGAATCTCGGGGTGTCCGTAACTCCGATCCAAAGGA
TTGTCCTGAGCGGTGAAAATGGGCTGAAGATCGACATCCATGTCATCATCCCGTATGAAGGTCTGAGCGG
CGACCAAATGGGCCAGATCGAAAAAATTTTTAAGGTGGTGTACCCTGTGGATGATCATCACTTTAAGGTG
ATCCTGCACTATGGCACACTGGTAATCGACGGGGTTACGCCGAACATGATCGACTATTTCGGACGGCCGT
ATGAAGGCATCGCCGTGTTCGACGGCAAAAAGATCACTGTAACAGGGACCCTGTGGAACGGCAACAAAAT
TATCGACGAGCGCCTGATCAACCCCGACGGCTCCCTGCTGTTCCGAGTAACCATCAACGGAGTGACCGGC
TGGCGGCTGTGCGAACGCATTCTGGCGTAAGAATTCTACCGGGTAGGGGAGGCGCTTTTCCCAAGGCAGT
CTGGAGCATGCGCTTTAGCAGCCCCGCTGGGCACTTGGCGCTACACAAGTGGCCTCTGGCCTCGCACACA
TTCCACATCCACCGGTAGGCGCCAACCGGCTCCGTTCTTTGGTGGCCCCTTCGCGCCACCTTCTACTCCT
CCCCTAGTCAGGAAGTTCCCCCCCGCCCCGCAGCTCGCGTCGTGCAGGACGTGACAAATGGAAGTAGCAC
GTCTCACTAGTCTCGTGCAGATGGACAGCACCGCTGAGCAATGGAAGCGGGTAGGCCTTTGGGGCAGCGG
CCAATAGCAGCTTTGCTCCTTCGCTTTCTGGGCTCAGAGGCTGGGAAGGGGTGGGTCCGGGGGCGGGCTC
AGGGGCGGGCTCAGGGGCGGGGCGGGCGCCCGAAGGTCCTCCGGAGGCCCGGCATTCTGCACGCTTCAAA
AGCGCACGTCTGCCGCGCTGTTCTCCTCTTCCTCATCTCCGGGCCTTTCGACCTGCAGCCCAAGCTTACC
ATGACCGAGTACAAGCCCACGGTGCGCCTCGCCACCCGCGACGACGTCCCCAGGGCCGTACGCACCCTCG
CCGCCGCGTTCGCCGACTACCCCGCCACGCGCCACACCGTCGATCCGGACCGCCACATCGAGCGGGTCAC
CGAGCTGCAAGAACTCTTCCTCACGCGCGTCGGGCTCGACATCGGCAAGGTGTGGGTCGCGGACGACGGC
GCCGCGGTGGCGGTCTGGACCACGCCGGAGAGCGTCGAAGCGGGGGCGGTGTTCGCCGAGATCGGCCCGC
GCATGGCCGAGTTGAGCGGTTCCCGGCTGGCCGCGCAGCAACAGATGGAAGGCCTCCTGGCGCCGCACCG
GCCCAAGGAGCCCGCGTGGTTCCTGGCCACCGTCGGCGTCTCGCCCGACCACCAGGGCAAGGGTCTGGGC
AGCGCCGTCGTGCTCCCCGGAGTGGAGGCGGCCGAGCGCGCCGGGGTGCCCGCCTTCCTGGAGACCTCCG
CGCCCCGCAACCTCCCCTTCTACGAGCGGCTCGGCTTCACCGTCACCGCCGACGTCGAGGTGCCCGAAGG
ACCGCGCACCTGGTGCATGACCCGCAAGCCCGGTGCCTGACGCCCGCCCCACGACCCGCAGCGCCCGACC
GAAAGGAGCGCACGACCCCATGCAGGACTAGTGGTGACCATAACTTCGTATAGTATACATTATACGAAGT
TATGGTGACCATTGCATTGGCTAGTCATATGATAATCAACCTCTGGATTACAAAATTTGTGAAAGATTGA
CTGGTATTCTTAACTATGTTGCTCCTTTTACGCTATGTGGATACGCTGCTTTAATGCCTTTGTATCATGC
TATTGCTTCCCGTATGGCTTTCATTTTCTCCTCCTTGTATAAATCCTGGTTGCTGTCTCTTTATGAGGAG
TTGTGGCCCGTTGTCAGGCAACGTGGCGTGGTGTGCACTGTGTTTGCTGACGCAACCCCCACTGGTTGGG
GCATTGCCACCACCTGTCAGCTCCTTTCCGGGACTTTCGCTTTCCCCCTCCCTATTGCCACGGCGGAACT
CATCGCCGCCTGCCTTGCCCGCTGCTGGACAGGGGCTCGGCTGTTGGGCACTGACAATTCCGTGGTGTTG
TCGGGGAAGCTGACGTCCTTTCCATGGCTGCTCGCCTGTGTTGCCACCTGGATTCTGCGCGGGACGTCCT
TCTGCTACGTCCCTTCGGCCCTCAATCCAGCGGACCTTCCTTCCCGCGGCCTGCTGCCGGCTCTGCGGCC
TCTTCCGCGTCTTCGCCTTCGCCCTCAGACGAGTCGGATCTCCCTTTGGGCCGCCTCCCCGCATCGGTAC
GTATGGCCAGGTACCTTTAAGACCAATGACTTACAAGGCAGCTGTAGATCTTAGCCACTTTTTAAAAGAA
AAGGGGGGACTGGAAGGGCTAATTCACTCCCAACGAAGACAAGATCTGCTTTTTGCTTGTACTGGGTCTC
TCTGGTTAGACCAGATCTGAGCCTGGGAGCTCTCTGGCTAACTAGGGAACCCACTGCTTAAGCCTCAATA
AAGCTTGCCTTGAGTGCTTCAAGTAGTGTGTGCCCGTCTGTTGTGTGACTCTGGTAACTAGAGATCCCTC
AGACCCTTTTAGTCAGTGTGGAAAATCTCTAGCAGCATCTAGAATTAATTCCGTGTATTCTATAGTGTCA
CCTAAATCGTATGTGTATGATACATAAGGTTATGTATTAATTGTAGCCGCGTTCTAACGACAATATGTAC
AAGCCTAATTGTGTAGCATCTGGCTTACTGAAGCAGACCCTATCATCTCTCTCGTAAACTGCCGTCAGAG
TCGGTTTGGTTGGACGAACCTTCTGAGTTTCTGGTAACGCCGTCCCGCACCCGGAAATGGTCAGCGAACC
AATCAGCAGGGTCATCGCTAGCCAGATCCTCTACGCCGGACGCATCGTGGCCGGCATCACCGGCGCCACA
GGTGCGGTTGCTGGCGCCTATATCGCCGACATCACCGATGGGGAAGATCGGGCTCGCCACTTCGGGCTCA
TGAGCGCTTGTTTCGGCGTGGGTATGGTGGCAGGCCCCGTGGCCGGGGGACTGTTGGGCGCCATCTCCTT
GCATGCACCATTCCTTGCGGCGGCGGTGCTCAACGGCCTCAACCTACTACTGGGCTGCTTCCTAATGCAG
GAGTCGCATAAGGGAGAGCGTCGAATGGTGCACTCTCAGTACAATCTGCTCTGATGCCGCATAGTTAAGC
CAGCCCCGACACCCGCCAACACCCGCTGACGCGCCCTGACGGGCTTGTCTGCTCCCGGCATCCGCTTACA
GACAAGCTGTGACCGTCTCCGGGAGCTGCATGTGTCAGAGGTTTTCACCGTCATCACCGAAACGCGCGAG
ACGAAAGGGCCTCGTGATACGCCTATTTTTATAGGTTAATGTCATGATAATAATGGTTTCTTAGACGTCA
GGTGGCACTTTTCGGGGAAATGTGCGCGGAACCCCTATTTGTTTATTTTTCTAAATACATTCAAATATGT
ATCCGCTCATGAGACAATAACCCTGATAAATGCTTCAATAATATTGAAAAAGGAAGAGTATGAGTATTCA
ACATTTCCGTGTCGCCCTTATTCCCTTTTTTGCGGCATTTTGCCTTCCTGTTTTTGCTCACCCAGAAACG
CTGGTGAAAGTAAAAGATGCTGAAGATCAGTTGGGTGCACGAGTGGGTTACATCGAACTGGATCTCAACA
GCGGTAAGATCCTTGAGAGTTTTCGCCCCGAAGAACGTTTTCCAATGATGAGCACTTTTAAAGTTCTGCT
ATGTGGCGCGGTATTATCCCGTATTGACGCCGGGCAAGAGCAACTCGGTCGCCGCATACACTATTCTCAG
AATGACTTGGTTGAGTACTCACCAGTCACAGAAAAGCATCTTACGGATGGCATGACAGTAAGAGAATTAT
GCAGTGCTGCCATAACCATGAGTGATAACACTGCGGCCAACTTACTTCTGACAACGATCGGAGGACCGAA
GGAGCTAACCGCTTTTTTGCACAACATGGGGGATCATGTAACTCGCCTTGATCGTTGGGAACCGGAGCTG
AATGAAGCCATACCAAACGACGAGCGTGACACCACGATGCCTGTAGCAATGGCAACAACGTTGCGCAAAC
TATTAACTGGCGAACTACTTACTCTAGCTTCCCGGCAACAATTAATAGACTGGATGGAGGCGGATAAAGT
TGCAGGACCACTTCTGCGCTCGGCCCTTCCGGCTGGCTGGTTTATTGCTGATAAATCTGGAGCCGGTGAG
CGTGGGTCTCGCGGTATCATTGCAGCACTGGGGCCAGATGGTAAGCCCTCCCGTATCGTAGTTATCTACA
CGACGGGGAGTCAGGCAACTATGGATGAACGAAATAGACAGATCGCTGAGATAGGTGCCTCACTGATTAA
GCATTGGTAACTGTCAGACCAAGTTTACTCATATATACTTTAGATTGATTTAAAACTTCATTTTTAATTT
AAAAGGATCTAGGTGAAGATCCTTTTTGATAATCTCATGACCAAAATCCCTTAACGTGAGTTTTCGTTCC
ACTGAGCGTCAGACCCCGTAGAAAAGATCAAAGGATCTTCTTGAGATCCTTTTTTTCTGCGCGTAATCTG
CTGCTTGCAAACAAAAAAACCACCGCTACCAGCGGTGGTTTGTTTGCCGGATCAAGAGCTACCAACTCTT
TTTCCGAAGGTAACTGGCTTCAGCAGAGCGCAGATACCAAATACTGTTCTTCTAGTGTAGCCGTAGTTAG
GCCACCACTTCAAGAACTCTGTAGCACCGCCTACATACCTCGCTCTGCTAATCCTGTTACCAGTGGCTGC
TGCCAGTGGCGATAAGTCGTGTCTTACCGGGTTGGACTCAAGACGATAGTTACCGGATAAGGCGCAGCGG
TCGGGCTGAACGGGGGGTTCGTGCACACAGCCCAGCTTGGAGCGAACGACCTACACCGAACTGAGATACC
TACAGCGTGAGCTATGAGAAAGCGCCACGCTTCCCGAAGGGAGAAAGGCGGACAGGTATCCGGTAAGCGG
CAGGGTCGGAACAGGAGAGCGCACGAGGGAGCTTCCAGGGGGAAACGCCTGGTATCTTTATAGTCCTGTC
GGGTTTCGCCACCTCTGACTTGAGCGTCGATTTTTGTGATGCTCGTCAGGGGGGCGGAGCCTATGGAAAA
ACGCCAGCAACGCGGCCTTTTTACGGTTCCTGGCCTTTTGCTGGCCTTTTGCTCACATGTTCTTTCCTGC
GTTATCCCCTGATTCTGTGGATAACCGTATTACCGCCTTTGAGTGAGCTGATACCGCTCGCCGCAGCCGA
ACGACCGAGCGCAGCGAGTCAGTGAGCGAGGAAGCGGAAGAGCGCCCAATACGCAAACCGCCTCTCCCCG
CGCGTTGGCCGATTCATTAATGCAGCTGTGGAATGTGTGTCAGTTAGGGTGTGGAAAGTCCCCAGGCTCC
CCAGCAGGCAGAAGTATGCAAAGCATGCATCTCAATTAGTCAGCAACCAGGTGTGGAAAGTCCCCAGGCT
CCCCAGCAGGCAGAAGTATGCAAAGCATGCATCTCAATTAGTCAGCAACCATAGTCCCGCCCCTAACTCC
GCCCATCCCGCCCCTAACTCCGCCCAGTTCCGCCCATTCTCCGCCCCATGGCTGACTAATTTTTTTTATT
TATGCAGAGGCCGAGGCCGCCTCGGCCTCTGAGCTATTCCAGAAGTAGTGAGGAGGCTTTTTTGGAGGCC
TAGGCTTTTGCAAAAAGCTTGGACACAAGACAGGCTTGCGAGATATGTTTGAGAATACCACTTTATCCCG
CGTCAGGGAGAGGCAGTGCGTAAAAAGACGCGGACTCATGTGAAATACTGGTTTTTAGTGCGCCAGATCT
CTATAATCTCGCGCAACCTATTTTCCCCTCGAACACTTTTTAAGCCGTAGATAAACAGGCTGGGACACTT
CACATGAGCGAAAAATACATCGTCACCTGGGACATGTTGCAGATCCATGCACGTAAACTCGCAAGCCGAC
TGATGCCTTCTGAACAATGGAAAGGCATTATTGCCGTAAGCCGTGGCGGTCTGTACCGGGTGCGTTACTG
GCGCGTGAACTGGGTATTCGTCATGTCGATACCGTTTGTATTTCCAGCTACGATCACGACAACCAGCGCG
AGCTTAAAGTGCTGAAACGCGCAGAAGGCGATGGCGAAGGCTTCATCGTTATTGATGACCTGGTGGATAC
CGGTGGTACTGCGGTTGCGATTCGTGAAATGTATCCAAAAGCGCACTTTGTCACCATCTTCGCAAAACCG
GCTGGTCGTCCGCTGGTTGATGACTATGTTGTTGATATCCCGCAAGATACCTGGATTGAACAGCCGTGGG
ATATGGGCGTCGTATTCGTCCCGCCAATCTCCGGTCGCTAATCTTTTCAACGCCTGGCACTGCCGGGCGT
TGTTCTTTTTAACTTCAGGCGGGTTACAATAGTTTCCAGTAAGTATTCTGGAGGCTGCATCCATGACACA
GGCAAACCTGAGCGAAACCCTGTTCAAACCCCGCTTTAAACATCCTGAAACCTCGACGCTAGTCCGCCGC
TTTAATCACGGCGCACAACCGCCTGTGCAGTCGGCCCTTGATGGTAAAACCATCCCTCACTGGTATCGCA
TGATTAACCGTCTGATGTGGATCTGGCGCGGCATTGACCCACGCGAAATCCTCGACGTCCAGGCACGTAT
TGTGATGAGCGATGCCGAACGTACCGACGATGATTTATACGATACGGTGATTGGCTACCGTGGCGGCAAC
TGGATTTATGAGTGGGCCCCGGATCTTTGTGAAGGAACCTTACTTCTGTGGTGTGACATAATTGGACAAA
CTACCTACAGAGATTTAAAGCTCTAAGGTAAATATAAAATTTTTAAGTGTATAATGTGTTAAACTACTGA
TTCTAATTGTTTGTGTATTTTAGATTCCAACCTATGGAACTGATGAATGGGAGCAGTGGTGGAATGCCTT
TAATGAGGAAAACCTGTTTTGCTCAGAAGAAATGCCATCTAGTGATGATGAGGCTACTGCTGACTCTCAA
CATTCTACTCCTCCAAAAAAGAAGAGAAAGGTAGAAGACCCCAAGGACTTTCCTTCAGAATTGCTAAGTT
TTTTGAGTCATGCTGTGTTTAGTAATAGAACTCTTGCTTGCTTTGCTATTTACACCACAAAGGAAAAAGC
TGCACTGCTATACAAGAAAATTATGGAAAAATATTCTGTAACCTTTATAAGTAGGCATAACAGTTATAAT
CATAACATACTGTTTTTTCTTACTCCACACAGGCATAGAGTGTCTGCTATTAATAACTATGCTCAAAAAT
TGTGTACCTTTAGCTTTTTAATTTGTAAAGGGGTTAATAAGGAATATTTGATGTATAGTGCCTTGACTAG
AGATCATAATCAGCCATACCACATTTGTAGAGGTTTTACTTGCTTTAAAAAACCTCCCACACCTCCCCCT
GAACCTGAAACATAAAATGAATGCAATTGTTGTTGTTAACTTGTTTATTGCAGCTTATAATGGTTACAAA
TAAAGCAATAGCATCACAAATTTCACAAATAAAGCATTTTTTTCACTGCATTCTAGTTGTGGTTTGTCCA
AACTCATCAATGTATCTTATCATGTCTGGATCAACTGGATAACTCAAGCTAACCAAAATCATCCCAAACT
TCCCACCCCATACCCTATTACCACTGCCAATTACCTGTGGTTTCATTTACTCTAAACCTGTGATTCCTCT
GAATTATTTTCATTTTAAAGAAATTGTATTTGTTAAATATGTACTACAAACTTAGTAGT
Features (pLannotate 1.2.2; 34 found; start..end, strand, type, name):
    377..634     +  LTR            5' LTR (truncated): truncated 5' long terminal repeat (LTR) from HIV-1
    681..806     +  misc_feature   HIV-1 Ψ: packaging signal of human immunodeficiency virus type 1
    790..1153    +  CDS            HIV-1 gag (fragment): gag protein from human immunodeficiency virus 1; gag
   1299..1532    +  misc_feature   RRE: The Rev response element (RRE) of HIV-1 allows for Rev-dependent mRNA export from the nucleus to the cytoplasm.
   1909..2009    +  CDS            Rev (fragment): human immunodeficiency virus 1 (HIV-1) Rev protein; rev; enhances nuclear export of unspliced and incompletely spliced viral mRNAs
   2081..2147    +  CDS            small t antigen (fragment): SV40 (simian virus 40) small t antigen
   2154..3332    +  promoter       EF-1α promoter: strong constitutive promoter for human elongation factor EF-1α
   3380..3497    +  misc_feature   cPPT/CTS: central polypurine tract and central termination sequence of HIV-1
   3543..4259    +  CDS            EGFP: EGFP is a basic (constitutively fluorescent) green fluorescent protein published in 1996, derived from Aequorea victoria. It is reported to be a rapidly-maturing weak dimer with moderate acid sensitivity.
   4275..4790    +  CDS            Nluc: NanoLuc® luciferase human codon-optimized
   4801..5300    +  promoter       PGK promoter: mouse phosphoglycerate kinase 1 promoter
   5321..5920    +  CDS            PuroR: puromycin N-acetyltransferase; pac from Streptomyces alboniger; confers resistance to puromycin
   5990..6023    +  protein_bind   loxP511: Cre-mediated recombination occurs in the 8-bp core sequence (GTATACAT). loxP511 sites are compatible with each other, but incompatible with wild-type loxP sites. Cre recombinase
   6054..6642    +  misc_feature   WPRE: woodchuck hepatitis virus posttranscriptional regulatory element
   6710..6729    +  misc_feature   cPPT/CTS (fragment): central polypurine tract and central termination sequence of HIV-1
   6731..6964    +  LTR            3' LTR (ΔU3): self-inactivating 3' long terminal repeat (LTR) from HIV-1
   6989..7007    -  promoter       SP6 promoter: promoter for bacteriophage SP6 RNA polymerase
   7235..7514    +  CDS            TcR (fragment): tetracycline efflux protein; tet; confers resistance to tetracycline
   7515..7563    -  misc_feature   bom (fragment): basis of mobility region from pBR322
   7665..7700    -  CDS            rop (fragment): Rop protein, which maintains plasmids at low copy number; rop
   7795..7899    +  promoter       AmpR promoter: bla
   7900..8760    +  CDS            AmpR: β-lactamase; bla; confers resistance to ampicillin, carbenicillin, and related antibiotics
   8931..9519    +  rep_origin     ori: high-copy-number ColE1/pMB1/pBR322/pUC origin of replication
   9702..9758    +  CDS            lacI (fragment): lac repressor; lacI; The lac repressor binds to the lac operator to inhibit transcription in E. coli. This inhibition can be relieved by adding lactose or isopropyl-β-D-thiogalactopyranoside (IPTG).
   9765..10094   +  promoter       SV40 promoter: SV40 enhancer and early promoter
  10294..10413   +  CDS            gpt (fragment): XGPT_ECOLI - Also known as gpp, gxu. Experimental evidence at protein level: Swiss-Prot protein existence level 1. Purine salvage pathway enzyme that catalyzes the transfer of the ribosyl-5-phosphate group from 5-phospho-alpha-D-ribose 1- diphosphate (PRPP) to the N9 position of the 6-oxopurines guanine and xanthine to form the corresponding ribonucleotides GMP (guanosine 5'- monophosphate) and XMP (xanthosine 5'-monophosphate), with the release of PPi. To a lesser extent, also acts on hypoxanthine (PubMed:9100006, PubMed:3886014). Does not ribophosphorylate adenine (PubMed:3886014). From Esch
  10413..10748   +  CDS            gpt (fragment): XGPT_ECOLI - Also known as gpp, gxu. Experimental evidence at protein level: Swiss-Prot protein existence level 1. Purine salvage pathway enzyme that catalyzes the transfer of the ribosyl-5-phosphate group from 5-phospho-alpha-D-ribose 1- diphosphate (PRPP) to the N9 position of the 6-oxopurines guanine and xanthine to form the corresponding ribonucleotides GMP (guanosine 5'- monophosphate) and XMP (xanthosine 5'-monophosphate), with the release of PPi. To a lesser extent, also acts on hypoxanthine (PubMed:9100006, PubMed:3886014). Does not ribophosphorylate adenine (PubMed:3886014). From Esch
  10843..11148   +  CDS            frsA (fragment): FRSA_ECOLI - Also known as yafA. Experimental evidence at protein level: Swiss-Prot protein existence level 1. Catalyzes the hydrolysis of esters (PubMed:15808744). Displays esterase activity toward pNP-butyrate (PubMed:15808744). May stimulate mixed-acid fermentation by acting as a fermentation/respiration switch that down-regulates respiration and up- regulates fermentation rates (PubMed:15169777). From Escherichia coli (strain K12).
  11152..11226   +  CDS            small t antigen (fragment): SV40 (simian virus 40) small t antigen
  11228..11293   +  intron         small t intron: SV40 (simian virus 40) small t antigen intron
  11423..11443   +  CDS            SV40 NLS: nuclear localization signal of SV40 (simian virus 40) large T antigen
  11762..11845   +  CDS            large T antigen (fragment): large T antigen from SV40 (simian virus 40)
  11868..12002   +  polyA_signal   SV40 poly(A) signal: SV40 polyadenylation signal
  12169..329     +  CDS            nef (fragment) (across the origin): NEF_HV1BR - Experimental evidence at protein level: Swiss-Prot protein existence level 1. Extracellular Nef protein targets CD4(+) T-lymphocytes for apoptosis by interacting with CXCR4 surface receptors (PubMed:14990729). From Human immunodeficiency virus type 1 group M subtype B (isolate BRU/LAI) (HIV-1).
