[The description below was written by a language model from this plasmid's Addgene catalogue record and pLannotate feature annotations shown in this document.]
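Description:
pWXLd-RIEP-GpNLuc is an HIV-1-derived lentiviral transfer plasmid built on the pWPXLd backbone for constitutive expression of the synthetic GpNLuc "LumiFluor" reporter in mammalian cells. In bacteria it is maintained through a high-copy ColE1/pUC-type origin and an ampicillin resistance gene (β-lactamase with its own promoter). The annotated sequence (about 12.2 kb) also carries backbone remnants outside the viral region, including an SV40 promoter followed by gpt fragments, SV40 small t intron and poly(A) sequences, and short pBR322-derived fragments. These appear to be legacy elements rather than part of the payload.

The viral cassette runs from a truncated 5' LTR through the Ψ packaging signal, a partial gag sequence and the Rev response element, which together allow the genomic RNA to be exported and packaged when helper functions are supplied in trans. It ends in a ΔU3 self-inactivating 3' LTR, so the integrated provirus lacks LTR promoter activity. Internally, the human EF-1α promoter, followed by a cPPT/CTS element, drives an EGFP coding sequence placed directly upstream of human codon-optimised NanoLuc. This arrangement is consistent with a fusion in which luciferase emission is passed to the fluorescent protein by BRET, giving both bright bioluminescent and fluorescent readouts. A separate mouse PGK promoter drives puromycin N-acetyltransferase for selection of transduced cells. A single annotated loxP511 site and a WPRE, which enhances transcript expression, lie downstream. The insert was cloned between PmeI and EcoRI sites. The associated publication concerns the use of such BRET-based reporters as biological light sources for controlling optogenetic systems.
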