Addgene plasmid #135935: pWXLd-RIEP-GpNLuc
Purpose: Expresses the GpNLuc LumiFluor in mammalian cells.
Depositing lab: Antonio Amelio. Depositing organization: University of North Carolina at Chapel Hill. Publication: Engineered BRET-Based Biologic Light Sources Enable Spatio-Temporal Control Over Diverse Optogenetic Systems. Parag-Sharma K, O'Banion CP, Henry EC, Musicant AM, Cleveland JL, Lawrence DS, Amelio AL. ACS Synth Biol. 2019 Dec 13. doi: 10.1021/acssynbio.9b00277. PubMed 31834783.
Backbone
  Vector backbone: pWPXLd
  Backbone size w/o insert (bp): 10455
  Vector type: Mammalian Expression, Lentiviral
  Selectable markers: Puromycin
Growth in bacteria
  Bacterial resistance: Ampicillin, 100 μg/mL
  Growth temperature: 37°C
  Growth strain: NEB Stable
  Copy number: High Copy
Gene/Insert
  Gene/Insert name: GpNLuc LumiFluor (alt name: GpNLuc)
  Species: Synthetic
  Promoter: EF1a
  Cloning method: Restriction Enzyme; 5′ cloning site PmeI (not destroyed); 3′ cloning site EcoRI (not destroyed)
  Sequencing primers: 5′ TCAAGCCTCAGACAGTGGTTC
Terms and licenses: Academic/Nonprofit Terms; Industry Terms: Not Available to Industry
How to cite: pWXLd-RIEP-GpNLuc was a gift from Antonio Amelio (Addgene plasmid # 135935 ; http://n2t.net/addgene:135935 ; RRID:Addgene_135935)
